Addgene plasmid #16522: CMV-Fast-1 H83R
Depositing lab: Bert Vogelstein. Depositing organization: Johns Hopkins University and School of Medicine. Publication: Characterization of human FAST-1, a TGF beta and activin signal transducer. Zhou S, Zawel L, Lengauer C, Kinzler KW, Vogelstein B. Mol Cell. 1998 Jul . 2(1):121-7. 10.1016/S1097-2765(00)80120-3 PubMed 9702198.
Backbone
  Vector backbone: pCI-Neo
  Backbone manufacturer: Promega
  Backbone size w/o insert (bp): 5500
  Vector type: Mammalian Expression
  Selectable markers: Neomycin (select with G418)
Growth in bacteria
  Bacterial resistance: Ampicillin, 100 μg/mL
  Growth temperature: 37°C
  Growth strain: DH5alpha
  Copy number: Unknown
Gene/Insert
  Gene/Insert name: FAST-1 H83R (alt names: Fast1; forkhead activin signal transducer-1)
  Species: H. sapiens (human)
  Insert size (bp): 1100
  Mutation: H83R mutant
  Entrez Gene: FOXH1 (a.k.a. FAST-1, FAST1)
  Cloning method: Restriction Enzyme; 5′ cloning site NotI (not destroyed); 3′ cloning site NotI (not destroyed)
  Sequencing primers: 5′ T7
Terms and licenses: Academic/Nonprofit Terms; Industry Terms: Not Available to Industry
How to cite: CMV-Fast-1 H83R was a gift from Bert Vogelstein (Addgene plasmid # 16522 ; http://n2t.net/addgene:16522 ; RRID:Addgene_16522)
