[The description below was written by a language model from this plasmid's Addgene catalogue record.]
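Description:
CMV-Fast-1 H83R is a mammalian expression plasmid built on the commercial pCI-Neo backbone (about 5.5 kb without insert). It carries an approximately 1.1 kb human cDNA encoding FAST-1, the forkhead activin signal transducer now designated FOXH1, with a histidine-to-arginine substitution at residue 83. The insert was placed into the vector by restriction cloning using NotI at both ends, and both sites remain intact, so the fragment can be excised again with a single enzyme. Because the same site flanks both ends, orientation cannot be inferred from the cloning scheme, and the record does not comment on it. As the name indicates, expression is driven by the CMV immediate-early enhancer/promoter, the standard strong constitutive promoter of pCI-Neo. A T7 primer site upstream of the insert is listed for sequencing. No epitope tag or reporter fusion is recorded.

The plasmid is propagated in E. coli under ampicillin selection; its copy number is listed as unknown. For mammalian cells, the backbone supplies a neomycin phosphotransferase marker, allowing selection of stable transfectants with G418 in addition to transient expression. No feature table accompanies the entry, so details such as the origin of replication, intron and polyadenylation signals are not documented here.

FAST-1/FOXH1 is a forkhead-family DNA-binding transcription factor that acts in TGF-beta and activin signalling, and the construct comes from work characterising the human protein in that role. The record does not state the functional consequence of the H83R change. It would typically be used alongside a wild-type FAST-1 expression construct in transfection experiments, to compare how the two proteins respond to TGF-beta or activin signalling.
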