>Addgene plasmid #16522 | CMV-Fast-1 H83R | addgene partial sequence | sequence record 23140 | 16522 with T7
ATCGCGAGGTACTCTAGAGTCGANNNGGGCGGCCGCCACCATGGGGCCCTGCAGCGGCTCCCGCCTGGTT
TNCCCCAGAGGCAGAGTCGCCCTCCCAGCCCCCTAAGAGGAGGAAGAAGAGGTACCTGCGACATGACAAG
CCCCCCTACACCTACTTGGCCATGATCGCCCTGGTGATTCAGGCCGCTCCCTCCCGCAGACTGAAGCTGG
CCCAGATCATCCGTCAGGTCCAGGCCGTGTTCCCCTTCTTCAGGGAAGACTACGAGGGCTGGAAAGACTC
CATTCGCCGCAACCTTTCCTCCAACCGATGCTTCCGCAAGGTGCCCAAGGACCCTGCAAAGCCCCAGGCC
AAGGGCAACTTCTGGGCGGTCGACGTGAGCCTGATCCCAGCTGAGGCGCTCCGGTTGCAGAACACCGCCC
TGTGCCGGCGCTGGCAGAACGGAGGTGCGCGTGGAGCCTTCGCCAAGGACCTGGGCCCCTACGTGCTGCA
CGGCCGGCCATACCGGCCGCCCAGTCCCCCGCCACCACCCAGTGAGGGCTTCAGCATCAAGTCCCTGCTA
GGAGGGTCCGGGGAGGGGGCACCCTGGCCAGGGCTAGCTCCACAGAGCAGCCCAGTTCCTGCAGGCACAG
GGAACAGTGGGGAAGGANGCGGTGCCCACCNNACCCCTTTCCCTTTTTCTGAGANGCCTCTGTGGNCCCT
CTGCCCCCTTCNTGGCCCCACGAGATTGGAGGGGGANACTTTGCA
